>Addgene plasmid #21102 | pCAG-HIF1 alpha K532R | addgene partial sequence | sequence record 26922 | 21102 with hHIF1-R 5'-CCTTTTCCTGCTCTGTTTGG
CTCTATATGGTGATGATGTGGCACTAGTAGTTTCTTTATGTATGTGGGTAGGAGATGGAGATGCAATCAA
TATTTTAATGTCTTCCATACGGTCTTTTGTCACTGTTTTTAATTCATCAGTGGTGGCAGTGGTAGTGGTG
GCATTAGCAGTAGGTTCTTGTATTTGAGTCTGCTGGAATACTGTAACTGTGCTTTGAGGACTTGCGCTTT
CAGGGCTTGCGGAACTGCTTTCTAATGGTGACAACTGATCGAAGGAACGTAACTGGAAGTCATCATCCAT
TGGGATATAGGGAGCTAACATCTCCAAGTCTAAATCTGTGTCCTGAGTAGAAAATGGGTTCTTTGCTTCT
GTGTCTTCAGCAAAAAGTTTTTCTACCAATTCCAAACGGAATTCATTGACCATATCACTATCCACATAAA
AACAATATTCACTGGGACTATTAGGCTCAGGTGAACTTTGTCTAGTGCTTCCATCGGAAGGACTAGGTGT
CTGATCCTGAATCTGGGGCATGGTAAAAGAAAGTTCCAGTGACTCTGGATTTGGTTCTAATTTTAATGCA
ACTTCTTGATTGAGTGCAGGGTCAGCAC
