>Addgene plasmid #21102 | pCAG-HIF1 alpha K532R | addgene partial sequence | sequence record 26923 | 21102 with pCAG-F
TCGCGGCCGCTGAGCCGCCACCATGGAGGGCGCCGGCGGCGCGAACGACAAGAAAAAGATAAGTTCTGAA
CGTCGAAAAGAAAAGTCTCGAGATGCAGCCAGATCTCGGCGAAGTAAAGAATCTGAAGTTTTTTATGAGC
TTGCTCATCAGTTGCCACTTCCACATAATGTGAGTTCGCATCTTGATAAGGCCTCTGTGATGAGGCTTAC
CATCAGCTATTTGCGTGTGAGGAAACTTCTGGATGCTGGTGATTTGGATATTGAAGATGACATGAAAGCA
CAGATGAATTGCTTTTATTTGAAAGCCTTGGATGGTTTTGTTATGGTTCTCACAGATGATGGTGACATGA
TTTACATTTCTGATAATGTGAACAAATACATGGGATTAACTCAGTTTGAACTAACTGGACACAGTGTGTT
TGATTTTACTCATCCATGTGACCATGAGGAAATGAGAGAAATGCTTACACACAGAAATGGCCTTGTGAAA
AAGGGTAAAGAACAAAACACACAGCGAAGCTTTTTTCTCAGAATGAAGTGTACCCTAACTAGCCGAGGAA
GAACTATGAACATAAAGTCTGCAACATGGAAGGTATTGCACTGCACAGGCCACATTCACGTATATGATAC
CAACAGTAACCAA
