[The description below was written by a language model from this plasmid's Addgene catalogue record.]
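Description:
pCAG-HIF1 alpha K532R is a mammalian expression plasmid built on the pCAGEN backbone (about 4.7 kb without insert). It carries a roughly 2.4 kb human HIF1A coding sequence in which lysine 532 is changed to arginine. The insert was placed into the vector by restriction cloning, with a NotI site retained on both sides. Because the same enzyme flanks each end, the orientation of the insert is not fixed by the cloning design itself. The plasmid is propagated in E. coli as a high-copy construct under ampicillin selection. The record does not list a mammalian selection marker, epitope tag or reporter, and no feature table is provided, so individual elements cannot be confirmed beyond the catalogue fields.

The record does not explicitly name the promoter. However, the vector name and the pCAG-F sequencing primer point to the CAG promoter, a hybrid of the CMV early enhancer and chicken beta-actin promoter. This promoter gives strong, broad expression in mammalian cells and is widely used for transfection or electroporation into tissues. HIF-1 alpha is the oxygen-regulated subunit of the hypoxia-inducible transcription factor. A lysine-to-arginine substitution keeps the positive charge but removes a site of lysine modification such as acetylation, which lets users test whether that residue affects the protein's stability or activity.

The associated publication concerns HDAC4 regulation of neuronal survival in normal and diseased retinas. This suggests the mutant was used, probably alongside wild-type HIF1A, to probe the role of HIF-1 alpha modification in retinal neuron survival. Part of the plasmid derives from a construct made in another laboratory.
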