Addgene plasmid #21102: pCAG-HIF1 alpha K532R
Depositing lab: Connie Cepko. Publication: HDAC4 regulates neuronal survival in normal and diseased retinas. Chen B, Cepko CL. Science. 2009 Jan 9. 323(5911):256-9. 10.1126/science.1166226 PubMed 19131628.
Backbone
  Vector backbone: pCAGEN
  Backbone size w/o insert (bp): 4700
  Vector type: Mammalian Expression
Growth in bacteria
  Bacterial resistance: Ampicillin, 100 μg/mL
  Growth temperature: 37°C
  Growth strain: DH5alpha
  Copy number: High Copy
Gene/Insert
  Gene/Insert name: HYPOXIA INDUCIBLE FACTOR 1 ALPHA-K532R MUTANT (alt name: HIF1A)
  Species: H. sapiens (human)
  Insert size (bp): 2400
  Entrez Gene: HIF1A (a.k.a. HIF-1-alpha, HIF-1A, HIF-1alpha, HIF1, HIF1-ALPHA, MOP1, PASD8, bHLHe78)
  Cloning method: Restriction Enzyme; 5′ cloning site NOT1 (not destroyed); 3′ cloning site NOT1 (not destroyed)
  Sequencing primers: 5′ pCAG-F
Resource information
  A portion of this plasmid was derived from a plasmid made by: K.W. Kim, Seoul National University
Terms and licenses: Academic/Nonprofit Terms; Industry Terms: Not Available to Industry
How to cite: pCAG-HIF1 alpha K532R was a gift from Connie Cepko (Addgene plasmid # 21102 ; http://n2t.net/addgene:21102 ; RRID:Addgene_21102)
